>Addgene plasmid #132585 | pIM27 | addgene full sequence | sequence record 265222 | Addgene NGS Result
TTCATTATCCATCCTCCATCGCCACGATAGTTCATGGCGATAGGTAGAATAGCAATGAACGATTATCCCT
ATCAAGCATTCTGACTGATAATTGCTCACACGAATTCATTAAAGAGGAGAAAGGTACCATGGTGAGCAAG
GGCGAAGAAGATAACATGGCCATCATCAAGGAGTTCATGCGCTTCAAGGTGCACATGGAGGGCTCCGTGA
ACGGCCACGAGTTCGAGATCGAGGGCGAGGGCGAGGGCCGCCCCTACGAGGGCACCCAGACCGCCAAGCT
GAAGGTGACCAAGGGTGGCCCCCTGCCCTTCGCCTGGGACATCCTGTCCCCTCAGTTCATGTACGGCTCC
AAGGCCTACGTGAAGCACCCCGCCGACATCCCCGACTACTTGAAGCTGTCCTTCCCCGAGGGCTTCAAGT
GGGAGCGCGTGATGAACTTCGAGGACGGCGGCGTGGTGACCGTGACCCAGGACTCCTCCCTGCAGGACGG
CGAGTTCATCTACAAGGTGAAGCTGCGCGGCACCAACTTCCCCTCCGACGGCCCCGTAATGCAGAAGAAG
ACCATGGGCTGGGAGGCCTCCTCCGAGCGGATGTACCCCGAGGACGGCGCCCTGAAGGGCGAGATCAAGC
AGAGGCTGAAGCTGAAGGACGGCGGCCACTACGACGCTGAGGTCAAGACCACCTACAAGGCCAAGAAGCC
CGTGCAGCTGCCCGGCGCCTACAACGTCAACATCAAGTTGGACATCACCTCCCACAACGAGGACTACACC
ATCGTGGAACAGTACGAACGCGCCGAGGGCCGCCACTCCACCGGCGGCATGGACGAGCTGTACAAGGTCG
ACGAAAACCTGTACTTCCAGGGTAGGCCTGCAGCAAACGACGAAAACTACGCTTTAGCAGCTTAACCCGG
GGGATCCCATGGTACGCGTGCTAGAGGCATCAAATAAAACGAAAGGCTCAGTCGAAAGACTGGGCCTTTC
GTTTTATCTGTTGTTTGTCGGTGAACGCTCTCCTGAGTAGGACAAATCCGCCGCCCTAGACTCGAGCCAT
AAATCGCTTTACCTCAAGTTAACTTGAGGAATTATACTCCCCAACATCAGCAGGACGCACTGACCGAATT
CATTAAAGAGGAGAAAGGTACCATGGTGAGCAAGGGCGAAGAAGATAACATGGCCATCATCAAGGAGTTC
ATGCGCTTCAAGGTGCACATGGAGGGCTCCGTGAACGGCCACGAGTTCGAGATCGAGGGCGAGGGCGAGG
GCCGCCCCTACGAGGGCACCCAGACCGCCAAGCTGAAGGTGACCAAGGGTGGCCCCCTGCCCTTCGCCTG
GGACATCCTGTCCCCTCAGTTCATGTACGGCTCCAAGGCCTACGTGAAGCACCCCGCCGACATCCCCGAC
TACTTGAAGCTGTCCTTCCCCGAGGGCTTCAAGTGGGAGCGCGTGATGAACTTCGAGGACGGCGGCGTGG
TGACCGTGACCCAGGACTCCTCCCTGCAGGACGGCGAGTTCATCTACAAGGTGAAGCTGCGCGGCACCAA
CTTCCCCTCCGACGGCCCCGTAATGCAGAAGAAGACCATGGGCTGGGAGGCCTCCTCCGAGCGGATGTAC
CCCGAGGACGGCGCCCTGAAGGGCGAGATCAAGCAGAGGCTGAAGCTGAAGGACGGCGGCCACTACGACG
CTGAGGTCAAGACCACCTACAAGGCCAAGAAGCCCGTGCAGCTGCCCGGCGCCTACAACGTCAACATCAA
GTTGGACATCACCTCCCACAACGAGGACTACACCATCGTGGAACAGTACGAACGCGCCGAGGGCCGCCAC
TCCACCGGCGGCATGGACGAGCTGTACAAGTAACCCGGGGGATCCCATGGTACGCGTGCTAGAGGCATCA
AATAAAACGAAAGGCTCAGTCGAAAGACTGGGCCTTTCGTTTTATCTGTTGTTTGTCGGTGAACGCTCTC
CTGAGTAGGACAAATCCGCCGCCCTAGACCTAGGGGGATATATTCCGCTTCCTCGCTCACTGACTCGCTA
CGCTCGGTCGTTCGACTGCGGCGAGCGGAAATGGCTTACGAACGGGGCGGAGATTTCCTGGAAGATGCCA
GGAAGATACTTAACAGGGAAGTGAGAGGGCCGCGGCAAAGCCGTTTTTCCATAGGCTCCGCCCCCCTGAC
AAGCATCACGAAATCTGACGCTCAAATCAGTGGTGGCGAAACCCGACAGGACTATAAAGATACCAGGCGT
TTCCCCCTGGCGGCTCCCTCGTGCGCTCTCCTGTTCCTGCCTTTCGGTTTACCGGTGTCATTCCGCTGTT
ATGGCCGCGTTTGTCTCATTCCACGCCTGACACTCAGTTCCGGGTAGGCAGTTCGCTCCAAGCTGGACTG
TATGCACGAACCCCCCGTTCAGTCCGACCGCTGCGCCTTATCCGGTAACTATCGTCTTGAGTCCAACCCG
GAAAGACATGCAAAAGCACCACTGGCAGCAGCCACTGGTAATTGATTTAGAGGAGTTAGTCTTGAAGTCA
TGCGCCGGTTAAGGCTAAACTGAAAGGACAAGTTTTGGTGACTGCGCTCCTCCAAGCCAGTTACCTCGGT
TCAAAGAGTTGGTAGCTCAGAGAACCTTCGAAAAACCGCCCTGCAAGGCGGTTTTTTCGTTTTCAGAGCA
AGAGATTACGCGCAGACCAAAACGATCTCAAGAAGATCATCTTATTAATCAGATAAAATATTTCTAGATT
TCAGTGCAATTTATCTCTTCAAATGTAGCACCTGAAGTCAGCCCCATACGATATAAGTTGTTACTAGTAC
TAGTGCTTGGATTCTCACCAATAAAAAACGCCCGGCGGCAACCGAGCGTTCTGAACAAATCCAGATGGAG
TTCTGAGGTCATTACTGGATCTATCAACAGGAGTCCAAGCGAGCTCGAGCTCGATATCCGTCGGCTTGAA
CGAATTGTTAGACATTATTTGCCGACTACCTTGGTGATCTCGCCTTTCACGTAGTGGACAAATTCTTCCA
ACTGATCTGCGCGCGAGGCCAAGCGATCTTCTTCTTGTCCAAGATAAGCCTGTCTAGCTTCAAGTATGAC
GGGCTGATACTGGGCCGGCAGGCGCTCCATTGCCCAGTCGGCAGCGACATCCTTCGGCGCGATTTTGCCG
GTTACTGCGCTGTACCAAATGCGGGACAACGTAAGCACTACATTTCGCTCATCGCCAGCCCAGTCGGGCG
GCGAGTTCCATAGCGTTAAGGTTTCATTTAGCGCCTCAAATAGATCCTGTTCAGGAACCGGATCAAAGAG
TTCCTCCGCCGCTGGACCTACCAAGGCAACGCTATGTTCTCTTGCTTTTGTCAGCAAGATAGCCAGATCA
ATGTCGATCGTGGCTGGCTCGAAGATACCTGCAAGAATGTCATTGCGCTGCCATTCTCCAAATTGCAGTT
CGCGCTTAGCTGGATAACGCCACGGAATGATGTCGTCGTGCACAACAATGGTGACTTCTACAGCGCGGAG
AATCTCGCTCTCTCCAGGGGAAGCCGAAGTTTCCAAAAGGTCGTTGATCAAAGCTCGCCGCGTTGTTTCA
TCAAGCCTTACGGTCACCGTAACCAGCAAATCAATATCACTGTGTGGCTTCAGGCCGCCATCCACTGCGG
AGCCGTACAAATGTACGGCCAGCAACGTCGGTTCGAGATGGCGCTCGATGACGCCAACTACCTCTGATAG
TTGAGTCGATACTTCGGCGATCACCGCTTCCCTCATGATGTTTAACTTTGTTTTAGGGCGACTGCCCTGC
TGCGTAACATCGTTGCTGCTCCATAACATCAAACATCGACCCACGGCGTAACGCGCTTGCTGCTTGGATG
CCCGAGGCATAGACTGTACCCCAAAAAAACAGTCATAACAAGCCATGAAAACCGCCACTGCGCCGTTACC
ACCGCTGCGTTCGGTCAAGGTTCTGGACCAGTTGCGTGAGCGCATACGCTACTTGCATTACAGCTTACGA
ACCGAACAGGCTTATGTCCACTGGGTTCGTGCCTTCATCCGGATATCGACGTC
Features (pLannotate 1.2.2; 13 found; start..end, strand, type, name):
    129..836     +  CDS            mCherry: mCherry is a basic (constitutively fluorescent) red fluorescent protein published in 2004, derived from Discosoma sp.. It is reported to be a very rapidly-maturing monomer with low acid sensitivity.
    843..861     +  CDS            TEV site (fragment): tobacco etch virus (TEV) protease recognition and cleavage site
    873..902     +  CDS            ssrA tag (LVA) (fragment): C-terminal peptide that mediates degradation in bacteria through the ClpXP and ClpAP proteases (McGinness et al., 2006) mutant LVA variant that confers accelerated degradation under some conditions (Andersen et al., 1998)
    941..1027    +  terminator     rrnB T1 terminator: Escherichia coli rrnB; transcription terminator T1 from the E. coli rrnB gene
   1094..1115    +  promoter       PLtetO-1 promoter (fragment): modified phage lambda PL promoter with tet operator sites (Lutz and Bujard, 1997)
   1143..1850    +  CDS            mCherry: mCherry is a basic (constitutively fluorescent) red fluorescent protein published in 2004, derived from Discosoma sp.. It is reported to be a very rapidly-maturing monomer with low acid sensitivity.
   1889..1975    +  terminator     rrnB T1 terminator: Escherichia coli rrnB; transcription terminator T1 from the E. coli rrnB gene
   2003..2058    -  rep_origin     RSF ori (fragment): Plasmids containing the RSF 1030 origin of replication can be propagated in E. coli cells that contain additional plasmids with compatible origins.
   2146..2691    -  rep_origin     p15A ori: Plasmids containing the medium-copy-number p15A origin of replication can be propagated in E. coli cells that contain a second plasmid with the ColE1 origin.
   2811..2905    -  terminator     lambda t0 terminator: transcription terminator from phage lambda
   2955..3746    -  CDS            SmR: aminoglycoside adenylyltransferase (Murphy, 1985); aadA; confers resistance to spectinomycin and streptomycin
   3753..3809    -  CDS            GmR (fragment): gentamycin acetyltransferase; aacC1; confers resistance to gentamycin
   3985..4008    -  promoter       Pc promoter (fragment): intI1 (promoter lies within the coding sequence); class 1 integron promoter
