[The description below was written by a language model from this plasmid's Addgene catalogue record and pLannotate feature annotations shown in this document.]
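Description:
pIM27 is a bacterial expression plasmid of about 4 kb built on the pZA4 backbone. It is propagated in E. coli through a p15A origin of replication, which is medium-copy and compatible with ColE1-type plasmids, although the catalogue lists copy number as unknown. Selection is with spectinomycin, conferred by an aadA (SmR) aminoglycoside adenylyltransferase gene followed by a lambda t0 terminator. The short RSF ori, GmR and integron Pc promoter hits in the feature table are fragmentary matches, probably reflecting sequence flanking the origin and the resistance cassette rather than additional functional modules.

The payload is two tandem, same-orientation mCherry reporter cassettes assembled by Gibson cloning, each ending in an rrnB T1 terminator. In the first, the oxyS promoter (oxySp) drives mCherry fused at its C terminus to a TEV protease recognition site and an ssrA-type degradation tag. The catalogue calls this tag LAA, while the annotation software matched it partially to the LVA variant. Such a tag directs the protein to ClpXP/ClpAP proteolysis, so this mCherry should be unstable unless TEV protease removes the tag. In the second cassette, untagged mCherry is expressed from pLsoxS, which, judging by its name and a partial match to a lambda PL-derived promoter, appears to be a PL-based hybrid promoter responsive to SoxS.

In E. coli, oxyS and SoxS belong to oxidative-stress responses (hydrogen peroxide and superoxide/redox-cycling agents, respectively). The plasmid therefore merges two stress-responsive inputs into one red fluorescent output, consistent with the depositors' work on gene networks that compensate for sensor crosstalk. The record does not detail its exact role in those circuits.
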