Addgene plasmid #132585: pIM27
Purpose: pZA4-oxySp-mCherry-TEVrs-LAA-pLsoxS-mCherry
Depositing lab: Timothy Lu. Depositing organization: Massachusetts Institute of Technology. Publication: Gene networks that compensate for crosstalk with crosstalk. Muller IE, Rubens JR, Jun T, Graham D, Xavier R, Lu TK. Nat Commun. 2019 Sep 6;10(1):4028. doi: 10.1038/s41467-019-12021-y. PubMed 31492904.
Backbone
  Vector backbone: pZA4
  Backbone size w/o insert (bp): 2055
  Total vector size (bp): 4050
  Vector type: Bacterial Expression
Growth in bacteria
  Bacterial resistance: Spectinomycin, 50 μg/mL
  Growth temperature: 37°C
  Growth strain: DH5alpha
  Copy number: Unknown
Gene/Insert 1
  Gene/Insert name: oxySp-mCherry-TEVrs-LAA-TermT1
  Insert size (bp): 1046
  Promoter: oxySp
  Tag / fusion protein: TEVrs-LAA (C terminal on insert)
  Cloning method: Gibson Cloning
  Sequencing primers: 5′ CCGAACAGGCTTATGTCCAC; 3′ GGTCAGTGCGTCCTGCTGATGTTG
Gene/Insert 2
  Gene/Insert name: pLsoxS-mCherry-TermT1
  Insert size (bp): 949
  Promoter: pLsoxS
  Cloning method: Gibson Cloning
  Sequencing primers: 5′ CTCGAGCCATAAATCGCTTTACCTCAAGTT; 3′ TGGCATCTTCCAGGAAATCT
Terms and licenses: Academic/Nonprofit Terms; Industry Terms: Not Available to Industry
How to cite: pIM27 was a gift from Timothy Lu (Addgene plasmid # 132585 ; http://n2t.net/addgene:132585 ; RRID:Addgene_132585)
